Addgene plasmid #170165: EF1a-EGFP-RSKL
Purpose: Mammalian Expression of Ef1a-EGFP-RSKL
Depositing lab: Christopher Moxham. Depositing organization: Rarebase, PBC.
Backbone
  Vector backbone: pUC
  Vector type: Mammalian Expression
Growth in bacteria
  Bacterial resistance: Kanamycin, 50 μg/mL
  Growth temperature: 37°C
  Growth strain: DH5alpha
  Copy number: High Copy
Gene/Insert
  Gene/Insert name: EGFP-RSKL
  Species: H. sapiens (human)
  Mutation: RSKL
  Cloning method: Restriction Enzyme; 5′ cloning site Unknown (unknown if destroyed)
Terms and licenses: Academic/Nonprofit Terms; Industry Terms: Not Available to Industry
How to cite: EF1a-EGFP-RSKL was a gift from Christopher Moxham (Addgene plasmid # 170165 ; http://n2t.net/addgene:170165 ; RRID:Addgene_170165)
