[The description below was written by a language model from this plasmid's Addgene catalogue record and pLannotate feature annotations shown in this document.]
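Description:
EF1a-EGFP-RSKL is a 5,366-nt mammalian expression plasmid on a pUC-type backbone, maintained at high copy in E. coli through the ColE1/pMB1-family origin and selected with kanamycin. The resistance cassette has a dual-host layout. A bacterial AmpR (bla) promoter and an SV40 enhancer/early promoter sit in tandem upstream of the Tn5 NeoR/KanR aminoglycoside phosphotransferase gene, which is followed by an HSV TK polyadenylation signal. The same gene therefore confers kanamycin resistance in bacteria and can support G418 selection in mammalian cells. An f1 origin is also present. Several short annotated fragments (RSF ori, SV40 small t and large T antigen, ble, bGH poly(A)) appear to be partial sequence matches or backbone remnants rather than functional elements.

The payload is an EGFP coding sequence driven by the human EF-1α core promoter together with portions of EF-1α intron A, an arrangement that gives strong constitutive expression in many mammalian cell types. EGFP is followed directly by a short multiple-cloning-site fragment and then an SV40 poly(A) signal. The record names the insert "EGFP-RSKL" and lists "RSKL" as the mutation, which suggests a four-residue Arg-Ser-Lys-Leu extension at the C-terminus of EGFP, probably encoded in the region annotated as MCS, although the feature table does not annotate it separately. A C-terminal SKL tripeptide is the classic type 1 peroxisomal targeting signal, so the construct could serve as a peroxisome-directed fluorescent reporter. The record itself states only "mammalian expression" as the purpose and does not confirm this use. The insert species is listed as human, although EGFP derives from Aequorea victoria.
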