Features (pLannotate 1.2.2; 17 found; start..end, strand, type, name):
      1..24      +  rep_origin     RSF ori (fragment): Plasmids containing the RSF 1030 origin of replication can be propagated in E. coli cells that contain additional plasmids with compatible origins.
     43..74      +  CDS            small t antigen (fragment): SV40 (simian virus 40) small t antigen
    100..311     +  promoter       EF-1α core promoter: core promoter for human elongation factor EF-1α
    312..421     +  intron         EF-1α intron A (fragment): intron upstream of the start codon of human EF-1α
   1047..1250    +  intron         EF-1α intron A: truncated intron upstream of the start codon of human EF-1α
   1288..2004    +  CDS            EGFP: EGFP is a basic (constitutively fluorescent) green fluorescent protein published in 1996, derived from Aequorea victoria. It is reported to be a rapidly-maturing weak dimer with moderate acid sensitivity.
   2005..2040    +  misc_feature   MCS (fragment): multiple cloning site
   2078..2162    +  CDS            large T antigen (fragment): large T antigen from SV40 (simian virus 40)
   2185..2306    +  polyA_signal   SV40 poly(A) signal: SV40 polyadenylation signal
   2340..2768    -  rep_origin     f1 ori (sequence partly withheld): f1 bacteriophage origin of replication; arrow indicates direction of (+) strand synthesis
   2795..2899    +  promoter       AmpR promoter: bla
   2901..3258    +  promoter       SV40 promoter: SV40 enhancer and early promoter
   3293..4087    +  CDS            NeoR/KanR: aminoglycoside phosphotransferase from Tn5; aph(3')-II (or nptII); confers resistance to neomycin, kanamycin, and G418 (Geneticin®)
   4108..4260    +  CDS            ble (fragment): BLE_KLEPN - Experimental evidence at protein level: Swiss-Prot protein existence level 1. Binding protein with a strong affinity to the bleomycin family of antibiotics. Binds to CL990; an antimitotic-antibiotic compound. From Klebsiella pneumoniae.
   4319..4366    +  polyA_signal   HSV TK poly(A) signal: herpes simplex virus thymidine kinase polyadenylation signal (Cole and Stacy, 1985)
   4457..4473    -  polyA_signal   bGH poly(A) signal (fragment): bovine growth hormone polyadenylation signal
   4695..5283    +  rep_origin     ori: high-copy-number ColE1/pMB1/pBR322/pUC origin of replication
>Addgene plasmid #170165 | EF1a-EGFP-RSKL | addgene full sequence | sequence record 337503 | Addgene NGS Result
TTCTGTGGATAACCGTATTACCGCCATGCATTAGTTATTAATGCTAATGGACCTTCTAGGTCTTGAAAGG
AGTGGGAATTGGCTCCGGTGCCCGTCAGTGGGCAGAGCGCACATCGCCCACAGTCCCCGAGAAGTTGGGG
GGAGGGGTCGGCAATTGATCCGGTGCCTAGAGAAGGTGGCGCGGGGTAAACTGGGAAAGTGATGTCGTGT
ACTGGCTCCGCCTTTTTCCCGAGGGTGGGGGAGAACCGTATATAAGTGCAGTAGTCGCCGTGAACGTTCT
TTTTCGCAACGGGTTTGCCGCCAGAACACAGGTAAGTGCCGTGTGTGGTTCCCGCGGGCCTGGCCTCTTT
ACGGGTTATGGCCCTTGCGTGCCTTGAATTACTTCCACCTGGCTGCAGTACGTGATTCTTGATCCCGAGC
TTCGGGTTGGAAGTGGGTGGGAGAGTTCGAGGCCTTGCGCTTAAGGAGCCCCTTCGCCTCGTGCTTGAGT
TGAGGCCTGGCCTGGGCGCTGGGGCCGCCGCGTGCGAATCTGGTGGCACCTTCGCGCCTGTCTCGCTGCT
TTCGATAAGTCTCTAGCCATTTAAAATTTTTGATGACCTGCTGCGACGCTTTTTTTCTGGCAAGATAGTC
TTGTAAATGCGGGCCAAGATCTGCACACTGGTATTTCGGTTTTTGGGGCCGCGGGCGGCGACGGGGCCCG
TGCGTCCCAGCGCACATGTTCGGCGAGGCGGGGCCTGCGAGCGCGGCCACCGAGAATCGGACGGGGGTAG
TCTCAAGCTGGCCGGCCTGCTCTGGTGCCTGGCCTCTCGCCGCCGTGTATCGCCCCGCCCTGGGCGGCAA
GGCTGGCCCGGTCGGCACCAGTTGCGTGAGCGGAAAGATGGCCGCTTCCCGGCCCTGCTGCAGGGAGCTC
AAAATGGAGGACGCGGCGCTCGGGAGAGCGGGCGGGTGAGTCACCCACACAAAGGAAAAGGGCCTTTCCG
TCCTCAGCCGTCGCTTCATGTGACTCCACGGAGTACCGGGCGCCGTCCAGGCACCTCGATTAGTTCTCGA
GCTTTTGGAGTACGTCGTCTTTAGGTTGGGGGGAGGGGTTTTATGCGATGGAGTTTCCCCACACTGAGTG
GGTGGAGACTGAAGTTAGGCCAGCTTGGCACTTGATGTAATTCTCCTTGGAATTTGCCCTTTTTGAGTTT
GGATCTTGGTTCATTCTCAAGCCTCAGACAGTGGTTCAAAGTTTTTTTCTTCCATTTCAGGTGTCGTGAC
GTACGGCTAGCGCTACCGGTCGCCACCATGGTGAGCAAGGGCGAGGAGCTGTTCACCGGGGTGGTGCCCA
TCCTGGTCGAGCTGGACGGCGACGTAAACGGCCACAAGTTCAGCGTGTCCGGCGAGGGCGAGGGCGATGC
CACCTACGGCAAGCTGACCCTGAAGTTCATCTGCACCACCGGCAAGCTGCCCGTGCCCTGGCCCACCCTC
GTGACCACCCTGACCTACGGCGTGCAGTGCTTCAGCCGCTACCCCGACCACATGAAGCAGCACGACTTCT
TCAAGTCCGCCATGCCCGAAGGCTACGTCCAGGAGCGCACCATCTTCTTCAAGGACGACGGCAACTACAA
GACCCGCGCCGAGGTGAAGTTCGAGGGCGACACCCTGGTGAACCGCATCGAGCTGAAGGGCATCGACTTC
AAGGAGGACGGCAACATCCTGGGGCACAAGCTGGAGTACAACTACAACAGCCACAACGTCTATATCATGG
CCGACAAGCAGAAGAACGGCATCAAGGTGAACTTCAAGATCCGCCACAACATCGAGGACGGCAGCGTGCA
GCTCGCCGACCACTACCAGCAGAACACCCCCATCGGCGACGGCCCCGTGCTGCTGCCCGACAACCACTAC
CTGAGCACCCAGTCCGCCCTGAGCAAAGACCCCAACGAGAAGCGCGATCACATGGTCCTGCTGGAGTTCG
TGACCGCCGCCGGGATCACTCTCGGCATGGACGAGCTGTACAAGTCCGGACTCAGATCTCGAGCTCAAGC
TTCGAATTCTAGGTCCAAGTTATAAGGATCCACCGGATCTAGATAACTGATCATAATCAGCCATACCACA
TTTGTAGAGGTTTTACTTGCTTTAAAAAACCTCCCACACCTCCCCCTGAACCTGAAACATAAAATGAATG
CAATTGTTGTTGTTAACTTGTTTATTGCAGCTTATAATGGTTACAAATAAAGCAATAGCATCACAAATTT
CACAAATAAAGCATTTTTTTCACTGCATTCTAGTTGTGGTTTGTCCAAACTCATCAATGTATCTTAACGC
GTAAATTGTAAGCGTTAATATTTTGTTAAAATTCGCGTTAAATTTTTGTTAAATCAGCTCATTTTTTAAC
CAATAGGCCGAAATCGGCAAAATCCCTTATAAATCAAAAGAATAGACCGAGATAGGGT
[37 nt withheld, positions 2439-2475]
AAAGAACGTGGACTCCAACGTCAAAGG
[49 nt withheld, positions 2503-2551]
T
[91 nt withheld, positions 2553-2643]
G
[124 nt withheld, positions 2645-2768]
CAGGTGGCACTTTTCGGGGAAATGTGCGCGGAACCCCTATTTGTTTATTTTTCTAAATACATTCAAATAT
GTATCCGCTCATGAGACAATAACCCTGATAAATGCTTCAATAATATTGAAAAAGGAAGAGTCCTGAGGCG
GAAAGAACCAGCTGTGGAATGTGTGTCAGTTAGGGTGTGGAAAGTCCCCAGGCTCCCCAGCAGGCAGAAG
TATGCAAAGCATGCATCTCAATTAGTCAGCAACCAGGTGTGGAAAGTCCCCAGGCTCCCCAGCAGGCAGA
AGTATGCAAAGCATGCATCTCAATTAGTCAGCAACCATAGTCCCGCCCCTAACTCCGCCCATCCCGCCCC
TAACTCCGCCCAGTTCCGCCCATTCTCCGCCCCATGGCTGACTAATTTTTTTTATTTATGCAGAGGCCGA
GGCCGCCTCGGCCTCTGAGCTATTCCAGAAGTAGTGAGGAGGCTTTTTTGGAGGCCTAGGCTTTTGCAAA
GATCGATCAAGAGACAGGATGAGGATCGTTTCGCATGATTGAACAAGATGGATTGCACGCAGGTTCTCCG
GCCGCTTGGGTGGAGAGGCTATTCGGCTATGACTGGGCACAACAGACAATCGGCTGCTCTGATGCCGCCG
TGTTCCGGCTGTCAGCGCAGGGGCGCCCGGTTCTTTTTGTCAAGACCGACCTGTCCGGTGCCCTGAATGA
ACTGCAAGACGAGGCAGCGCGGCTATCGTGGCTGGCCACGACGGGCGTTCCTTGCGCAGCTGTGCTCGAC
GTTGTCACTGAAGCGGGAAGGGACTGGCTGCTATTGGGCGAAGTGCCGGGGCAGGATCTCCTGTCATCTC
ACCTTGCTCCTGCCGAGAAAGTATCCATCATGGCTGATGCAATGCGGCGGCTGCATACGCTTGATCCGGC
TACCTGCCCATTCGACCACCAAGCGAAACATCGCATCGAGCGAGCACGTACTCGGATGGAAGCCGGTCTT
GTCGATCAGGATGATCTGGACGAAGAGCATCAGGGGCTCGCGCCAGCCGAACTGTTCGCCAGGCTCAAGG
CGAGCATGCCCGACGGCGAGGATCTCGTCGTGACCCATGGCGATGCCTGCTTGCCGAATATCATGGTGGA
AAATGGCCGCTTTTCTGGATTCATCGACTGTGGCCGGCTGGGTGTGGCGGACCGCTATCAGGACATAGCG
TTGGCTACCCGTGATATTGCTGAAGAGCTTGGCGGCGAATGGGCTGACCGCTTCCTCGTGCTTTACGGTA
TCGCCGCTCCCGATTCGCAGCGCATCGCCTTCTATCGCCTTCTTGACGAGTTCTTCTGAGCGGGACTCTG
GGGTTCGAAATGACCGACCAAGCGACGCCCAACCTGCCATCACGAGATTTCGATTCCACCGCCGCCTTCT
ATGAAAGGTTGGGCTTCGGAATCGTTTTCCGGGACGCCGGCTGGATGATCCTCCAGCGCGGGGATCTCAT
GCTGGAGTTCTTCGCCCACCCTAGGGGGAGGCTAACTGAAACACGGAAGGAGACAATACCGGAAGGAACC
CGCGCTATGACGGCAATAAAAAGACAGAATAAAACGCACGGTGTTGGGTCGTTTGTTCATAAACGCGGGG
TTCGGTCCCAGGGCTGGCACTCTGTCGATACCCCACCGAGACCCCATTGGGGCCAATACGCCCGCGTTTC
TTCCTTTTCCCCACCCCACCCCCCAAGTTCGGGTGAAGGCCCAGGGCTCGCAGCCAACGTCGGGGCGGCA
GGCCCTGCCATAGCCTCAGGTTACTCATATATACTTTAGATTGATTTAAAACTTCATTTTTAATTTAAAA
GGATCTAGGTGAAGATCCTTTTTGATAATCTCATGACCAAAATCCCTTAACGTGAGTTTTCGTTCCACTG
AGCGTCAGACCCCGTAGAAAAGATCAAAGGATCTTCTTGAGATCCTTTTTTTCTGCGCGTAATCTGCTGC
TTGCAAACAAAAAAACCACCGCTACCAGCGGTGGTTTGTTTGCCGGATCAAGAGCTACCAACTCTTTTTC
CGAAGGTAACTGGCTTCAGCAGAGCGCAGATACCAAATACTGTTCTTCTAGTGTAGCCGTAGTTAGGCCA
CCACTTCAAGAACTCTGTAGCACCGCCTACATACCTCGCTCTGCTAATCCTGTTACCAGTGGCTGCTGCC
AGTGGCGATAAGTCGTGTCTTACCGGGTTGGACTCAAGACGATAGTTACCGGATAAGGCGCAGCGGTCGG
GCTGAACGGGGGGTTCGTGCACACAGCCCAGCTTGGAGCGAACGACCTACACCGAACTGAGATACCTACA
GCGTGAGCTATGAGAAAGCGCCACGCTTCCCGAAGGGAGAAAGGCGGACAGGTATCCGGTAAGCGGCAGG
GTCGGAACAGGAGAGCGCACGAGGGAGCTTCCAGGGGGAAACGCCTGGTATCTTTATAGTCCTGTCGGGT
TTCGCCACCTCTGACTTGAGCGTCGATTTTTGTGATGCTCGTCAGGGGGGCGGAGCCTATGGAAAAACGC
CAGCAACGCGGCCTTTTTACGGTTCCTGGCCTTTTGCTGGCCTTTTGCTCACATGTTCTTTCCTGCGTTA
TCCCCTGA
